>Addgene plasmid #184693 | pKLV2-EF1a-GFP ArgSen delta Disordered Region | addgene full sequence | sequence record 363292 | Addgene NGS Result
CTAAATTGTAAGCGTTAATATTTTGTTAAAATTCGCGTTAAATTTTTGTTAAATCAGCTCATTTTTTAAC
CAATAGGCCGAAATCGGCAAAATCCCTTATAAATCAAAAGAATAGACCGAGATAGGGT
[37 nt withheld, positions 129-165]
AAAGAACGTGGACTCCAACGTCAAAGG
[49 nt withheld, positions 193-241]
T
[91 nt withheld, positions 243-333]
G
[124 nt withheld, positions 335-458]
CCCATTCGCCATTCAGGCTGCGCAACTGTTGGGAAGGGCGATCGGTGCGGGCCTCTTCGCTATTACGCCA
GCTGGCGAAAGGGGGATGTGCTGCAAGGCGATTAAGTTGGGTAACGCCAGGGTTTTCCCAGTCACGACGT
TGTAAAACGACGGCCAGTGAGCGCGCGTAATACGACTCACTATAGGGCGAATTGACTAGTACATAACTTA
CGGTAAATGGCCCGCCTGGCTGACCGCCCAACGACCCCCGCCCATTGACGTCAATAATGACGTATGTTCC
CATAGTAACGCCAATAGGGACTTTCCATTGACGTCAATGGGTGGAGTATTTACGGTAAACTGCCCACTTG
GCAGTACATCAAGTGTATCATATGCCAAGTACGCCCCCTATTGACGTCAATGACGGTAAATGGCCCGCCT
GGCATTATGCCCAGTACATGACCTTATGGGACTTTCCTACTTGGCAGTACATCTACGTATTAGTCATCGC
TATTACCATGGTGATGCGGTTTTGGCAGTACATCAATGGGCGTGGATAGCGGTTTGACTCACGGGGATTT
CCAAGTCTCCACCCCATTGACGTCAATGGGAGTTTGTTTTGGCACCAAAATCAACGGGACTTTCCAAAAT
GTCGTAACAACTCCGCCCCATTGACGCAAATGGGCGGTAGGCGTGTACGGTGGGAGGTCTATATAAGCAG
CGCGTTTTGCCTGTACTGGGTCTCTCTGGTTAGACCAGATCTGAGCCTGGGAGCTCTCTGGCTAACTAGG
GAACCCACTGCTTAAGCCTCAATAAAGCTTGCCTTGAGTGCTTCAAGTAGTGTGTGCCCGTCTGTTGTGT
GACTCTGGTAACTAGAGATCCCTCAGACCCTTTTAGTCAGTGTGGAAAATCTCTAGCAGTGGCGCCCGAA
CAGGGACTTGAAAGCGAAAGGGAAACCAGAGGAGCTCTCTCGACGCAGGACTCGGCTTGCTGAAGCGCGC
ACGGCAAGAGGCGAGGGGCGGCGACTGGTGAGTACGCCAAAAATTTTGACTAGCGGAGGCTAGAAGGAGA
GAGATGGGTGCGAGAGCGTCAGTATTAAGCGGGGGAGAATTAGATCGCGATGGGAAAAAATTCGGTTAAG
GCCAGGGGGAAAGAAAAAATATAAATTAAAACATATAGTATGGGCAAGCAGGGAGCTAGAACGATTCGCA
GTTAATCCTGGCCTGTTAGAAACATCAGAAGGCTGTAGACAAATACTGGGACAGCTACAACCATCCCTTC
AGACAGGATCAGAAGAACTTAGATCATTATATAATACAGTAGCAACCCTCTATTGTGTGCATCAAAGGAT
AGAGATAAAAGACACCAAGGAAGCTTTAGACAAGATAGAGGAAGAGCAAAACAAAAGTAAGACCACCGCA
CAGCAAGCGGCCGGCCGCGCTGATCTTCAGACCTGGAGGAGGAGATATGAGGGACAATTGGAGAAGTGAA
TTATATAAATATAAAGTAGTAAAAATTGAACCATTAGGAGTAGCACCCACCAAGGCAAAGAGAAGAGTGG
TGCAGAGAGAAAAAAGAGCAGTGGGAATAGGAGCTTTGTTCCTTGGGTTCTTGGGAGCAGCAGGAAGCAC
TATGGGCGCAGCGTCAATGACGCTGACGGTACAGGCCAGACAATTATTGTCTGGTATAGTGCAGCAGCAG
AACAATTTGCTGAGGGCTATTGAGGCGCAACAGCATCTGTTGCAACTCACAGTCTGGGGCATCAAGCAGC
TCCAGGCAAGAATCCTGGCTGTGGAAAGATACCTAAAGGATCAACAGCTCCTGGGGATTTGGGGTTGCTC
TGGAAAACTCATTTGCACCACTGCTGTGCCTTGGAATGCTAGTTGGAGTAATAAATCTCTGGAACAGATT
TGGAATCACACGACCTGGATGGAGTGGGACAGAGAAATTAACAATTACACAAGCTTAATACACTCCTTAA
TTGAAGAATCGCAAAACCAGCAAGAAAAGAATGAACAAGAATTATTGGAATTAGATAAATGGGCAAGTTT
GTGGAATTGGTTTAACATAACAAATTGGCTGTGGTATATAAAATTATTCATAATGATAGTAGGAGGCTTG
GTAGGTTTAAGAATAGTTTTTGCTGTACTTTCTATAGTGAATAGAGTTAGGCAGGGATATTCACCATTAT
CGTTTCAGACCCACCTCCCAACCCCGAGGGGACCCGACAGGCCCGAAGGAATAGAAGAAGAAGGTGGAGA
GAGAGACAGAGACAGATCCATTCGATTAGTGAACGGATCGGCACTGCGTGCGCCAATTCTGCAGACAAAT
GGCAGTATTCATCCACAATTTTAAAAGAAAAGGGGGGATTGGGGGGTACAGTGCAGGGGAAAGAATAGTA
GACATAATAGCAACAGACATACAAACTAAAGAATTACAAAAACAAATTACAAAAATTCAAAATTTTCGGG
TTTATTACAGGGACAGCAGAGATCCAGTTTGGTTAGTACCGGGCCCTACGCGTGAGGGGCGCGGAAGCCG
GGGCGGAGGAGGAGCCAACCCCGGGCTGGGCTGAGACCCGCAGAGGAAGACGCTCTAGGGATTTGTCCCG
GACTAGCGAGATGGCAAGGCTGAGGACGGGAGGCTGATTGAGAGGCGAAGGTACACCCTAATCTCAATAC
AACCTTTGGAGCTAAGCCAGCAATGGTAGAGGGAAGATTCTGCACGTCCCTTCCAGGCGGCCTCCCCGTC
ACCACCCCCCCCAACCCGCCCCGACCGGAGCTGAGAGTAATTCATACAAAAGGACTCGCCCCTGCCTTGG
GGAATCCCAGGGACCGTCGTTAAACTCCCACTAACGTAGAACCCAGAGATCGCTGCGTTCCCGCCCCCTC
ACCCGCCCGCTCTCGTCATCACTGAGGTGGAGAAGAGCATGCGTGAGGCTCCGGTGCCCGTCAGTGGGCA
GAGCGCACATCGCCCACAGTCCCCGAGAAGTTGGGGGGAGGGGTCGGCAATTGAACCGGTGCCTAGAGAA
AGTGGCGCGGGGTAAACTGGGAAAGTGATGTCGTGTACTGGCTCCGCCTTTTTCCCGAGGGTGGGGGAGA
ACCGTATATAAGTGCAGTAGTCGCCGTGAACGTTCTTTTTCGCAACGGGTTTGCCGCCAGAACACAGGTA
AGTGCCGTGTGTGGTTCCCGCGGGCCTGGCCTCTTTACGGGTTATGGCCCTTGCGTGCCTTGAATTACTT
CCACGCCCCTGGCTGCAGTACGTGATTCTTGATCCCGAGCTTCGGGTTGGAAGTGGGTGGGAGAGTTCGA
GGCCTTGCGCTTAAGGAGCCCCTTCGCCTCGTGCTTGAGTTGAGGCCTGGCCTGGGCGCTGGGGCCGCCG
CGTGCGAATCTGGTGGCACCTTCGCGCCTGTCTCGCTGCTTTCGATAAGTCTCTAGCCATTTAAAATTTT
TGATGACCTGCTGCGACGCTTTTTTTCTGGCAAGATAGTCTTGTAAATGCGGGCCAAGATCTGCACACTG
GTATTTCGGTTTTTGGGGCCGCGGGCGGCGACGGGGCCCGTGCGTCCCAGCGCACATGTTCGGCGAGGCG
GGGCCTGCGAGCGCGGCCACCGAGAATCGGACGGGGGTAGTCTCAAGCTGGCCGGCCTGCTCTGGTGCCT
GGCCTCGCGCCGCCGTGTATCGCCCCGCCCTGGGCGGCAAGGCTGGCCCGGTCGGCACCAGTTGCGTGAG
CGGAAAGATGGCCGCTTCCCGGCCCTGCTGCAGGGAGCTCAAAATGGAGGACGCGGCGCTCGGGAGAGCG
GGCGGGTGAGTCACCCACACAAAGGAAAAGGGCCTTTCCGTCCTCAGCCGTCGCTTCATGTGACTCCACG
GAGTACCGGGCGCCGTCCAGGCACCTCGATTAGTTCTCGAGCTTTTGGAGTACGTCGTCTTTAGGTTGGG
GGGAGGGGTTTTATGCGATGGAGTTTCCCCACACTGAGTGGGTGGAGACTGAAGTTAGGCCAGCTTGGCA
CTTGATGTAATTCTCCTTGGAATTTGCCCTTTTTGAGTTTGGATCTTGGTTCATTCTCAAGCCTCAGACA
GTGGTTCAAAGTTTTTTTCTTCCATTTCAGGTGTCGTGGAAGCTTGGCGCGCCCACCATGGCGGGTATGC
ATGCTAGCATGCAAGTTACTTTGAAAACTCTCCAGCAACAGACCTTTAAGATAGATATAGATCCAGAGGA
AACAGTAAAGGCGTTGAAAGAAAAAATTGAAAGTGAGAAAGGCAAAGACGCTTTTCCAGTTGCTGGGCAG
AAACTCATATACGCCGGAAAGATCCTCAACGACGACACGGCTTTGAAAGAGTATAAAATAGACGAGAAGA
ATTTCGTGGTCGTCATGGTGACAAAGCCGAAAGCATTCGAATCTAGAGGATCAGCGGGTTCAGCGGCAGG
TAGCGGCGAGTTCCGCGAAAGGTGCCGGCCACGGGACCGCTATAGGCCACGCGAAAGATGCAGGTGTAGG
GACCGGATGCGGGCGAGGGAGCGGACGAGACAACGGGACAGGTGTAGGTCACGAGAGAGGGAATTCGTCG
ACGGATCCATGGTGAGCAAGGGCGAGGAGCTGTTCACCGGGGTGGTGCCCATCCTGGTCGAGCTGGACGG
CGACGTAAACGGCCACAAGTTCAGCGTGTCCGGCGAGGGCGAGGGCGATGCCACCTACGGCAAGCTGACC
CTGAAGTTCATCTGCACCACCGGCAAGCTGCCCGTGCCCTGGCCCACCCTCGTGACCACCCTGACCTACG
GCGTGCAGTGCTTCAGCCGCTACCCCGACCACATGAAGCAGCACGACTTCTTCAAGTCCGCCATGCCCGA
AGGCTACGTCCAGGAGCGCACCATCTTCTTCAAGGACGACGGCAACTACAAGACCCGCGCCGAGGTGAAG
TTCGAGGGCGACACCCTGGTGAACCGCATCGAGCTGAAGGGCATCGACTTCAAGGAGGACGGCAACATCC
TGGGGCACAAGCTGGAGTACAACTACAACAGCCACAACGTCTATATCATGGCCGACAAGCAGAAGAACGG
CATCAAGGTGAACTTCAAGATCCGCCACAACATCGAGGACGGCAGCGTGCAGCTCGCCGACCACTACCAG
CAGAACACCCCCATCGGCGACGGCCCCGTGCTGCTGCCCGACAACCACTACCTGAGCACCCAGTCCGCCC
TGAGCAAAGACCCCAACGAGAAGCGCGATCACATGGTCCTGCTGGAGTTCGTGACCGCCGCCGGGATCAC
TCTCGGCATGGACGAGCTGTACAAGCCAAAGAAGAAGCGTAAGGTATAAGCGGCCGCTCAACCTCTGGAT
TACAAAATTTGTGAAAGATTGACTGGTATTCTTAACTATGTTGCTCCTTTTACGCTATGTGGATACGCTG
CTTTAATGCCTTTGTATCATGCTATTGCTTCCCGTATGGCTTTCATTTTCTCCTCCTTGTATAAATCCTG
GTTGCTGTCTCTTTATGAGGAGTTGTGGCCCGTTGTCAGGCAACGTGGCGTGGTGTGCACTGTGTTTGCT
GACGCAACCCCCACTGGTTGGGGCATTGCCACCACCTGTCAGCTCCTTTCCGGGACTTTCGCTTTCCCCC
TCCCTATTGCCACGGCGGAACTCATCGCCGCCTGCCTTGCCCGCTGCTGGACAGGGGCTCGGCTGTTGGG
CACTGACAATTCCGTGGTGTTGTCGGGGAAATCATCGTCCTTTCCTTGGCTGCTCGCCTGTGTTGCCACC
TGGATTCTGCGCGGGACGTCCTTCTGCTACGTCCCTTCGGCCCTCAATCCAGCGGACCTTCCTTCCCGCG
GCCTGCTGCCGGCTCTGCGGCCTCTTCCGCGTCTTCGCCTTCGCCCTCAGACGAGTCGGATCTCCCTTTG
GGCCGCCTCCCCGCAGGTACCTTTAAGACCAATGACTTACAAGGCAGCTGTAGATCTTAGCCACTTTTTA
AAAGAAAAGGGGGGACTGGAAGGGCTAATTCACTCCCAAAGAAGTCAAGATCTGCTTTTTGCCTGTACTG
GGTCTCTCTGGTTAGACCAGAGTCTCTCTGGTTAGACCAGATCTGAGCCTGGGAGCTCTCTGGCTAACTA
GGGAACCCACTGCTTAAGCCTCAATAAAGCTTGCCTTGAGTGCTTCAAGTAGTGTGTGCCCGTCTGTTGT
GTGACTCTGGTAACTAGAGATCCCTCAGACCCTTTTAGTCAGTGTGGAAAATCTCTAGCAGTTTAAACCC
GCTGATCAGCCTCGACTGTGCCTTCTAGTTGCCAGCCATCTGTTGTTTGCCCCTCCCCCGTGCCTTCCTT
GACCCTGGAAGGTGCCACTCCCACTGTCCTTTCCTAATAAAATGAGGAAATTGCATCGCATTGTCTGAGT
AGGTGTCATTCTATTCTGGGGGGTGGGGTGGGGCAGGACAGCAAGGGGGAGGATTGGGAAGTCAATAGCA
GGCATGCTGGGGATGCGGTGGGCTCTATGGGCGGCCGTTAATTAAGCTTTTGTTCCCTTTAGTGAGGGTT
AATTGCGCGCTTGGCGTAATCATGGTCATAGCTGTTTCCTGTGTGAAATTGTTATCCGCTCACAATTCCA
CACAACATACGAGCCGGGAGCATAAAGTGTAAAGCCTGGGGTGCCTAATGAGTGAGCTAACTCACATTAA
TTGCGTTGCGCTCACTGCCCGCTTTCCAGTCGGGAAACCTGTCGTGCCAGCTGCATTAATGAATCGGCCA
ACGCGCGGGGAGAGGCGGTTTGCGTATTGGGCGCTCTTCCGCTTCCTCGCTCACTGACTCGCTGCGCTCG
GTCGTTCGGCTGCGGCGAGCGGTATCAGCTCACTCAAAGGCGGTAATACGGTTATCCACAGAATCAGGGG
ATAACGCAGGAAAGAACATGTGAGCAAAAGGCCAGCAAAAGGCCAGGAACCGTAAAAAGGCCGCGTTGCT
GGCGTTTTTCCATAGGCTCCGCCCCCCTGACGAGCATCACAAAAATCGACGCTCAAGTCAGAGGTGGCGA
AACCCGACAGGACTATAAAGATACCAGGCGTTTCCCCCTGGAAGCTCCCTCGTGCGCTCTCCTGTTCCGA
CCCTGCCGCTTACCGGATACCTGTCCGCCTTTCTCCCTTCGGGAAGCGTGGCGCTTTCTCATAGCTCACG
CTGTAGGTATCTCAGTTCGGTGTAGGTCGTTCGCTCCAAGCTGGGCTGTGTGCACGAACCCCCCGTTCAG
CCCGACCGCTGCGCCTTATCCGGTAACTATCGTCTTGAGTCCAACCCGGTAAGACACGACTTATCGCCAC
TGGCAGCAGCCACTGGTAACAGGATTAGCAGAGCGAGGTATGTAGGCGGTGCTACAGAGTTCTTGAAGTG
GTGGCCTAACTACGGCTACACTAGAAGAACAGTATTTGGTATCTGCGCTCTGCTGAAGCCAGTTACCTTC
GGAAAAAGAGTTGGTAGCTCTTGATCCGGCAAACAAACCACCGCTGGTAGCGGTGGTTTTTTTGTTTGCA
AGCAGCAGATTACGCGCAGAAAAAAAGGATCTCAAGAAGATCCTTTGATCTTTTCTACGGGGTCTGACGC
TCAGTGGAACGAAAACTCACGTTAAGGGATTTTGGTCATGAGATTATCAAAAAGGATCTTCACCTAGATC
CTTTTAAATTAAAAATGAAGTTTTAAATCAATCTAAAGTATATATGAGTAAACTTGGTCTGACAGTTACC
AATGCTTAATCAGTGAGGCACCTATCTCAGCGATCTGTCTATTTCGTTCATCCATAGTTGCCTGACTCCC
CGTCGTGTAGATAACTACGATACGGGAGGGCTTACCATCTGGCCCCAGTGCTGCAATGATACCGCGAGAC
CCACGCTCACCGGCTCCAGATTTATCAGCAATAAACCAGCCAGCCGGAAGGGCCGAGCGCAGAAGTGGTC
CTGCAACTTTATCCGCCTCCATCCAGTCTATTAATTGTTGCCGGGAAGCTAGAGTAAGTAGTTCGCCAGT
TAATAGTTTGCGCAACGTTGTTGCCATTGCTACAGGCATCGTGGTGTCACGCTCGTCGTTTGGTATGGCT
TCATTCAGCTCCGGTTCCCAACGATCAAGGCGAGTTACATGATCCCCCATGTTGTGCAAAAAAGCGGTTA
GCTCCTTCGGTCCTCCGATCGTTGTCAGAAGTAAGTTGGCCGCAGTGTTATCACTCATGGTTATGGCAGC
ACTGCATAATTCTCTTACTGTCATGCCATCCGTAAGATGCTTTTCTGTGACTGGTGAGTACTCAACCAAG
TCATTCTGAGAATAGTGTATGCGGCGACCGAGTTGCTCTTGCCCGGCGTCAATACGGGATAATACCGCGC
CACATAGCAGAACTTTAAAAGTGCTCATCATTGGAAAACGTTCTTCGGGGCGAAAACTCTCAAGGATCTT
ACCGCTGTTGAGATCCAGTTCGATGTAACCCACTCGTGCACCCAACTGATCTTCAGCATCTTTTACTTTC
ACCAGCGTTTCTGGGTGAGCAAAAACAGGAAGGCAAAATGCCGCAAAAAAGGGAATAAGGGCGACACGGA
AATGTTGAATACTCATACTCTTCCTTTTTCAATATTATTGAAGCATTTATCAGGGTTATTGTCTCATGAG
CGGATACATATTTGAATGTATTTAGAAAAATAAACAAATAGGGGTTCCGCGCACATTTCCCCGAAAAGTG
CCAC
Features (pLannotate 1.2.2; 27 found; start..end, strand, type, name):
     30..458     -  rep_origin     f1 ori (sequence partly withheld): f1 bacteriophage origin of replication; arrow indicates direction of (+) strand synthesis
    463..618     -  CDS            lacZα (fragment): LacZα fragment of β-galactosidase; lacZ fragment
    626..644     +  promoter       T7 promoter: promoter for bacteriophage T7 RNA polymerase
    658..958     +  enhancer       CMV enhancer: human cytomegalovirus immediate early enhancer
    959..1158    +  promoter       CMV promoter: human cytomegalovirus (CMV) immediate early promoter
   1176..1356    +  LTR            5' LTR (truncated): truncated 5' long terminal repeat (LTR) from HIV-1
   1403..1528    +  misc_feature   HIV-1 Ψ: packaging signal of human immunodeficiency virus type 1
   1512..1850    +  CDS            HIV-1 gag (fragment): gag protein from human immunodeficiency virus 1; gag
   2027..2260    +  misc_feature   RRE: The Rev response element (RRE) of HIV-1 allows for Rev-dependent mRNA export from the nucleus to the cytoplasm.
   2637..2737    +  CDS            Rev (fragment): human immunodeficiency virus 1 (HIV-1) Rev protein; rev; enhances nuclear export of unspliced and incompletely spliced viral mRNAs
   2787..2904    +  misc_feature   cPPT/CTS: central polypurine tract and central termination sequence of HIV-1
   3394..3605    +  promoter       EF-1α core promoter: core promoter for human elongation factor EF-1α
   3606..4548    +  intron         EF-1α intron A: intron upstream of the start codon of human EF-1α
   4597..4842    +  CDS            Rad23b (fragment): RD23B_RAT - Experimental evidence at protein level: Swiss-Prot protein existence level 1. The XPC complex is proposed to represent the first factor bound at the sites of DNA damage and together with other core recognition factors, Xpa, RPA and the TFIIH complex, is part of the pre-incision (or initial recognition) complex. The XPC complex recognizes a wide spectrum of damaged DNA characterized by distortions of the DNA helix such as single-stranded loops, mismatched bubbles or single-stranded overhangs. The orientation of XPC complex binding appears to be crucial for inducing a productive NER.
   5017..5733    +  CDS            EGFP: EGFP is a basic (constitutively fluorescent) green fluorescent protein published in 1996, derived from Aequorea victoria. It is reported to be a rapidly-maturing weak dimer with moderate acid sensitivity.
   5766..6352    +  misc_feature   WPRE: woodchuck hepatitis virus posttranscriptional regulatory element
   6346..6492    +  CDS            nef (fragment): NEF_HV1LA - Experimental evidence at protein level: Swiss-Prot protein existence level 1. Extracellular Nef protein targets CD4(+) T-lymphocytes for apoptosis by interacting with CXCR4 surface receptors. From Human immunodeficiency virus type 1 group M subtype B (isolate Lai) (HIV-1).
   6500..6678    +  LTR            5' LTR (truncated): truncated 5' long terminal repeat (LTR) from HIV-1
   6704..6815    +  polyA_signal   bGH poly(A) signal: bovine growth hormone polyadenylation signal
   6954..6972    -  promoter       T3 promoter: promoter for bacteriophage T3 RNA polymerase
   7017..7033    -  protein_bind   lac operator: The lac repressor binds to the lac operator to inhibit transcription in E. coli. This inhibition can be relieved by adding lactose or isopropyl-β-D-thiogalactopyranoside (IPTG). lac repressor encoded by lacI
   7041..7071    -  promoter       lac promoter: promoter for the E. coli lac operon
   7086..7107    -  protein_bind   CAP binding site: CAP binding activates transcription in the presence of cAMP. E. coli catabolite activator protein
   7120..7212    -  CDS            lacI (fragment): lac repressor; lacI; The lac repressor binds to the lac operator to inhibit transcription in E. coli. This inhibition can be relieved by adding lactose or isopropyl-β-D-thiogalactopyranoside (IPTG).
   7395..7983    -  rep_origin     ori: high-copy-number ColE1/pMB1/pBR322/pUC origin of replication
   8154..9014    -  CDS            AmpR: β-lactamase; bla; confers resistance to ampicillin, carbenicillin, and related antibiotics
   9015..9119    -  promoter       AmpR promoter: bla
