[The description below was written by a language model from this plasmid's Addgene catalogue record and pLannotate feature annotations shown in this document.]
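Description:
pKLV2-EF1a-GFP ArgSen delta Disordered Region is a lentiviral transfer plasmid for mammalian expression, built on the pKLV2-EF1a-BsdCas9-W backbone with the insert placed between retained AscI and NotI sites. In bacteria it is maintained through a high-copy ColE1/pUC-type origin and selected with ampicillin via the β-lactamase gene. An f1 origin and leftover cloning-vector elements (lacZα fragment, lac promoter/operator, T7 and T3 promoters) are also annotated.

The viral portion follows a third-generation layout. A CMV enhancer/promoter drives genomic RNA production from a truncated HIV-1 5' LTR, followed by the Ψ packaging signal with a gag fragment, the Rev response element for Rev-dependent nuclear export, and the cPPT/CTS. Downstream sit a WPRE, which enhances transcript expression, a second truncated LTR that occupies the 3' LTR position although the software labels it 5', and a bGH polyadenylation signal.

Within this frame, the human EF-1α core promoter with its intron A drives the synthetic insert of about 1.2 kb. The annotation resolves this insert into an upstream region with similarity to a Rad23b fragment, an unannotated stretch of under 200 bp, and a full EGFP coding sequence. The name indicates a deletion variant of the GFP ArgSen reporter that lacks a "disordered region". The record does not define the boundaries of that deletion or the function of the removed segment. No mammalian selection marker is annotated, so transduced cells would presumably be identified by fluorescence.

The associated publication describes an intracellular arginine-dependent translation sensor used to follow arginine starvation responses in ASS1-negative cells. This variant therefore plausibly serves as a comparison construct for that sensor, though the record does not say so.
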