Addgene plasmid #184693: pKLV2-EF1a-GFP ArgSen delta Disordered Region
Purpose: Lentiviral transfer plasmid for expression of GFP ArgSen delta Disordered Region
Depositing lab: Brian Van Tine. Depositing organization: Washington University in Saint Louis. Publication: Intracellular arginine-dependent translation sensor reveals the dynamics of arginine starvation response and resistance in ASS1-negative cells. Rogers LC, Zhou J, Baker A, Schutt CR, Panda PK, Van Tine BA. Cancer Metab. 2021 Jan 21;9(1):4. doi: 10.1186/s40170-021-00238-9. PubMed 33478587.
Backbone
  Vector backbone: pKLV2-EF1a-BsdCas9-W
  Backbone manufacturer: Addgene
  Backbone size w/o insert (bp): 7953
  Vector type: Mammalian Expression, Lentiviral
Growth in bacteria
  Bacterial resistance: Ampicillin, 100 μg/mL
  Growth temperature: 37°C
  Growth strain: NEB Stable
  Copy number: High Copy
Gene/Insert
  Gene/Insert name: GFP ArgSen delta Disordered Region
  Species: Synthetic
  Insert size (bp): 1194
  Promoter: EF1a
  Cloning method: Restriction Enzyme; 5′ cloning site AscI (not destroyed); 3′ cloning site NotI (not destroyed)
  Sequencing primers: 5′ TCAAGCCTCAGACAGTGGTTC; 3′ CATAGCGTAAAAGGAGCAAC
Terms and licenses: Academic/Nonprofit Terms; Industry Terms: Not Available to Industry
How to cite: pKLV2-EF1a-GFP ArgSen delta Disordered Region was a gift from Brian Van Tine (Addgene plasmid # 184693 ; http://n2t.net/addgene:184693 ; RRID:Addgene_184693)
